>Addgene plasmid #157187 | pD649-HAsp-TNFSF12-COMP5AP-AviTag-9xHis | addgene full sequence | sequence record 421006 | Addgene NGS Result
TGAACGACATCTTCGAGGCTCAGAAAATCGAATGGCACGAACATCACCATCACCATCACCATCACCATTA
AGGCCGGCCTGTAGTCACTGGCACAACGCGTTACCCGGTAAGCCAATCGGGTATACACGGTCGTCATACT
GCAGACAGGGTTCTTCTACTTTGCAAGATAGTCTTGAGTAGTAAAATAAATAGATAGAGAAAATCAGCCT
CGACTGTGCCTTCTAGTTGCCAGCCATCTGTTGTTTGCCCCTCCCCCGTGCCTTCCTTGACCCTGGAAGG
TGCCACTCCCACTGTCCTTTCCTAATAAAATGAGGAAATTGCATCACAACACTCAACCCTATCTCGGTCT
ATTCTTTTGATTTATAAGGGATTTTGCCGATTTCGGCCTATTGGTTAAAAAATGAGCTGATTTAACAAAA
ATTTAACGCGAATTAATTCTGTGGAATGTGTGTCAGTTAGGGTGTGGAAAGTCCCCAGGCTCCCCAGCAG
GCAGAAGTATGCAAAGCATGCATCTCAATTAGTCAGCAACCAGGTGTGGAAAGTCCCCAGGCTCCCCAGC
AGGCAGAAGTATGCAAAGCATGCATCTCAATTAGTCAGCAACCATAGTCCCGCCCCTAACTCCGCCCATC
CCGCCCCTAACTCCGCCCAGTTCCGCCCATTCTCCGCCCCATGGCTGACTAATTTTTTTTATTTATGCAG
AGGCCGAGGCCGCCTCTGCCTCTGAGCTATTCCAGAAGTAGTGAGGAGGCTTTTTTGGAGGCCTAGGCTT
TTGCAAAAAGCTCCCGGGAGCTTGTATATCCATTTTCGGATCTGATCAGCACGTGTTGACAATTAATCAT
CGGCATAGTATATCGGCATAGTATAATACGACAAGGTGAGGAACTAAACCATGACCGAGTACAAGCCCAC
GGTGCGCCTCGCCACCCGCGACGACGTCCCCAGGGCCGTACGCACCCTCGCCGCCGCGTTCGCCGACTAC
CCCGCCACGCGCCACACCGTCGATCCGGACCGCCACATCGAGCGGGTCACCGAGCTGCAAGAACTCTTCC
TCACGCGCGTCGGGCTCGACATCGGCAAGGTGTGGGTCGCGGACGACGGCGCCGCGGTGGCGGTCTGGAC
CACGCCGGAGAGCGTCGAAGCGGGGGCGGTGTTCGCCGAGATCGGCCCGCGCATGGCCGAGTTGAGCGGT
TCCCGGCTGGCCGCGCAGCAACAGATGGAAGGCCTCCTGGCGCCGCACCGGCCCAAGGAGCCCGCGTGGT
TCCTGGCCACCGTCGGCGTCTCGCCCGACCACCAGGGCAAGGGTCTGGGCAGCGCCGTCGTGCTCCCCGG
AGTGGAGGCGGCCGAGCGCGCCGGGGTGCCCGCCTTCCTGGAGACATCCGCGCCCCGCAACCTCCCCTTC
TACGAGCGGCTCGGCTTCACCGTCACCGCCGACGTCGAGGTGCCCGAAGGACCGCGCACCTGGTGCATGA
CCCGCAAGCCCGGTGCCTGACACGTGCTACGAGATTTCGATTCCACCGCCGCCTTCTATGAAAGGTTGGG
CTTCGGAATCGTTTTCCGGGACGCCGGCTGGATGATCCTCCAGCGCGGGGATCTCATGCTGGAGTTCTTC
GCCCACCCCAACTTGTTTATTGCAGCTTATAATGGTTACAAATAAAGCAATAGCATCACAAATTTCACAA
ATAAAGCATTTTTTTCACTGCATTCTAGTTGTGGTTTGTCCAAACTCATCAATGTATCTTATCATGTCTG
TATACCGTCGACCTCTAGCTAGAGCTTGGCGTAATCATGGTCATTACCAATGCTTAATCAGTGAGGCACC
TATCTCAGCGATCTGTCTATTTCGTTCATCCATAGTTGCCTGACTCCCCGTCGTGTAGATAACTACGATA
CGGGAGGGCTTACCATCTGGCCCCAGCGCTGCGATGATACCGCGAGAACCACGCTCACCGGCTCCGGATT
TATCAGCAATAAACCAGCCAGCCGGAAGGGCCGAGCGCAGAAGTGGTCCTGCAACTTTATCCGCCTCCAT
CCAGTCTATTAATTGTTGCCGGGAAGCTAGAGTAAGTAGTTCGCCAGTTAATAGTTTGCGCAACGTTGTT
GCCATCGCTACAGGCATCGTGGTGTCACGCTCGTCGTTTGGTATGGCTTCATTCAGCTCCGGTTCCCAAC
GATCAAGGCGAGTTACATGATCCCCCATGTTGTGCAAAAAAGCGGTTAGCTCCTTCGGTCCTCCGATCGT
TGTCAGAAGTAAGTTGGCCGCAGTGTTATCACTCATGGTTATGGCAGCACTGCATAATTCTCTTACTGTC
ATGCCATCCGTAAGATGCTTTTCTGTGACTGGTGAGTACTCAACCAAGTCATTCTGAGAATAGTGTATGC
GGCGACCGAGTTGCTCTTGCCCGGCGTCAATACGGGATAATACCGCGCCACATAGCAGAACTTTAAAAGT
GCTCATCATTGGAAAACGTTCTTCGGGGCGAAAACTCTCAAGGATCTTACCGCTGTTGAGATCCAGTTCG
ATGTAACCCACTCGTGCACCCAACTGATCTTCAGCATCTTTTACTTTCACCAGCGTTTCTGGGTGAGCAA
AAACAGGAAGGCAAAATGCCGCAAAAAAGGGAATAAGGGCGACACGGAAATGTTGAATACTCATATTCTT
CCTTTTTCAATATTATTGAAGCATTTATCAGGGTTATTGTCTCATGAGCGGATACATATTTGAATGTATT
TAGAAAAATAAACAAATAGGGGTCAGTGTTACAACCAATTAACCAATTCTGAACATTATCGCGAGCCCAT
TTATACCTGAATATGGCTCATAACACCCCTTGCTCATGACCAAAATCCCTTAACGTGAGTTACGCGCGCG
TCGTTCCACTGAGCGTCAGACCCCGTAGAAAAGATCAAAGGATCTTCTTGAGATCCTTTTTTTCTGCGCG
TAATCTGCTGCTTGCAAACAAAAAAACCACCGCTACCAGCGGTGGTTTGTTTGCCGGATCAAGAGCTACC
AACTCTTTTTCCGAAGGTAACTGGCTTCAGCAGAGCGCAGATACCAAATACTGTTCTTCTAGTGTAGCCG
TAGTTAGCCCACCACTTCAAGAACTCTGTAGCACCGCCTACATACCTCGCTCTGCTAATCCTGTTACCAG
TGGCTGCTGCCAGTGGCGATAAGTCGTGTCTTACCGGGTTGGACTCAAGACGATAGTTACCGGATAAGGC
GCAGCGGTCGGGCTGAACGGGGGGTTCGTGCACACAGCCCAGCTTGGAGCGAACGACCTACACCGAACTG
AGATACCTACAGCGTGAGCTATGAGAAAGCGCCACGCTTCCCGAAGGGAGAAAGGCGGACAGGTATCCGG
TAAGCGGCAGGGTCGGAACAGGAGAGCGCACGAGGGAGCTTCCAGGGGGAAACGCCTGGTATCTTTATAG
TCCTGTCGGGTTTCGCCACCTCTGACTTGAGCGTCGATTTTTGTGATGCTCGTCAGGGGGGCGGAGCCTA
TGGAAAAACGCCAGCAACGCGGCCTTTTTACGGTTCCTGGCCTTTTGCTGGCCTTTTGCTCACATGTTCT
TTCCTGCGTTATCCCCTGATTCTGTGGATAACCGTATTACCGCCTTTGAGTGAGCTGATACCGCTCGCCG
CAGCCGAACGACCGAGCGCAGCGAGTCAGTGAGCGAGGAAGCGGAAGGCGAGAGTAGGGAACTGCCAGGC
ATCAAACTAAGCAGAAGGCCCCTGACGGATGGCCTTTTTGCGTTTCTACAAACTCTTTCTGTGTTGTAAA
ACGACGGCCAGTCTTAAGCTCGGGCCCCCTGGGCGGTTCTGATAACGAGTAATCGTTAATCCGCAAATAA
CGTAAAAACCCGCTTCGGCGGGTTTTTTTATGGGGGGAGTTTAGGGAAAGAGCATTTGTCAGAATATTTA
AGGGCGCCTGTCACTTTGCTTGATATATGAGAATTATTTAACCTTATAAATGAGAAAAAAGCAACGCACT
TTAAATAAGATACGTTGCTTTTTCGATTGATGAACACCTATAATTAAACTATTCATCTATTATTTATGAT
TTTTTGTATATACAATATTTCTAGTTTGTTAAAGAGAATTAAGAAAATAAATCTCGAAAATAATAAAGGG
AAAATCAGTTTTTGATATCAAAATTATACATGTCAACGATAATACAAAATATAATACAAACTATAAGATG
TTATCAGTATTTATTATCATTTAGAATAAATTTTGTGTCGCCCTTAATTGTGAGCGGATAACAATTACGA
GCTTCATGCACAGTGGCGTTGACTCAATATTGGCCATTAGCCATATTATTCATTGGTTATATAGCATAAA
TCAATATTGGCTATTGGCCATTGCATACGTTGTATCTATATCATAATATGTACATTTATATTGGCTCATG
TCCAATATGACCGCCATGTTGGCATTGATTATTGACTAGTTATTAATAGTAATCAATTACGGGGTCATTA
GTTCATAGCCCATATATGGAGTTCCGCGTTACATAACTTACGGTAAATGGCCCGCCTGGCTGACCGCCCA
ACGACCCCCGCCCATTGACGTCAATAATGACGTATGTTCCCATAGTAACGCCAATAGGGACTTTCCATTG
ACGTCAATGGGTGGAGTATTTACGGTAAACTGCCCACTTGGCAGTACATCAAGTGTATCATATGCCAAGT
ACGCCCCCTATTGACGTCAATGACGGTAAATGGCCCGCCTGGCATTATGCCCAGTACATGACCTTATGGG
ACTTTCCTACTTGGCAGTACATCTACGTATTAGTCATCGCTATTACCATGGTGATGCGGTTTTGGCAGTA
CATCAATGGGCGTGGATAGCGGTTTGACTCACGGGGATTTCCAAGTCTCCACCCCATTGACGTCAATGGG
AGTTTGTTTTGGCACCAAAATCAACGGGACTTTCCAAAATGTCGTAACAACTCCGCCCCATTGACGCAAA
TGGGCGGTAGGCGTGTACGGTGGGAGGTCTATATAAGCAGAGCTCGTTTAGTGAACCGTCAGATCGCCTG
GAGACGCCATCCACGCTGTTTTGACCTCCATAGAAGACACCGGGACCGATCCAGCCTCCGCGGCCGGGAA
CGGTGCATTGGAACGCGGATTCCCCGTGCCAAGAGTGACGTAAGTACCGCCTATAGAGTCTATAGGCCCA
CCCCCTTGGCTTCGTTAGAACGCGGCTACAATTAATACATAACCTTATGTATCATACACATACGATTTAG
GTGACACTATAGAATAACATCCACTTTGCCTTTCTCTCCACAGGTGTCCACTCCCAGGTCCAACTGCACC
TCGGTTCTATCGAAAACGCGCCTGCTAGCGCCACCATGAAGACCATCATTGCCCTGAGCTACATCTTCTG
CCTGGTGTTCGCTGCGGCCGCCAGTCTTGGAAGCAGAGCTTCTCTGTCTGCCCAAGAGCCTGCTCAAGAG
GAACTGGTGGCCGAGGAAGATCAGGACCCTAGCGAGCTGAATCCCCAGACCGAAGAATCTCAGGACCCCG
CTCCATTCCTGAACAGACTCGTGCGGCCTAGAAGAAGCGCCCCTAAGGGAAGAAAGACCCGGGCCAGAAG
GGCCATTGCCGCTCACTATGAAGTGCACCCTAGACCTGGACAGGATGGTGCTCAAGCTGGCGTGGACGGA
ACAGTGTCTGGATGGGAAGAAGCCCGGATCAACAGCAGCAGCCCTCTGCGGTATAACCGGCAGATCGGCG
AGTTTATCGTGACCAGAGCCGGCCTGTACTACCTGTACTGCCAGGTGCACTTTGACGAGGGCAAAGCCGT
GTACCTGAAGCTGGATCTGCTGGTGGATGGCGTGCTGGCCCTGAGATGTCTGGAAGAGTTTTCTGCTACC
GCCGCCAGCTCTCTGGGACCACAACTGAGACTGTGTCAGGTGTCAGGACTGCTGGCTCTGAGGCCTGGCT
CTAGCCTGAGAATCAGAACACTGCCCTGGGCTCACCTGAAGGCTGCCCCTTTTCTGACCTACTTCGGCCT
GTTCCAAGTGCATGGCGCGCCGGAAGATCAAGTTGATCCAAGATTGATTGATGGCAAGGGCGGATCTCTG
GAGGTGCTGTTCCAGGGACCAGGCGGAAGCGGCAATCCCGGCGGCGATCTGGCCCCCCAGATGCTGCGCG
AGCTGCAGGAGACCAATGCCGCCCTGCAGGACGTGCGCGAGCTGCTGCGCCACCGCGTGAAGGAGATCAC
CTTCCTGAAGAACACCGTGATGGAGTGCGACGCCTGCGGTATGCAGCCCTCTAGAGGCTCCGGCTCCATC
ATCCCAGTTGAGGAGGAGAACCCGGACTTCTGGAACCGCGAGGCAGCCGAGGCCCTGGGTGCCGCCAAGA
AGCTGCAGCCTGCACAGACAGCCGCCAAGAACCTCATCATCTTCCTGGGCGATGGGATGGGGGTGTCTAC
GGTGACAGCTGCCAGGATCCTAAAAGGGCAGAAGAAGGACAAACTGGGGCCTGAGATACCCCTGGCCATG
GACCGCTTCCCATATGTGGCTCTGTCCAAGACATACAATGTAGACAAACATGTGCCAGACAGTGGAGCCA
CAGCCACGGCCTACCTGTGCGGGGTCAAGGGCAACTTCCAGACCATTGGCTTGAGTGCAGCCGCCCGCTT
TAACCAGTGCAACACGACACGCGGCAACGAGGTCATCTCCGTGATGAATCGGGCCAAGAAAGCAGGGAAG
TCAGTGGGAGTGGTAACCACCACACGAGTGCAGCACGCCTCGCCAGCCGGCACCTACGCCCACACGGTGA
ACCGCAACTGGTACTCGGACGCCGACGTGCCTGCCTCGGCCCGCCAGGAGGGGTGCCAGGACATCGCTAC
GCAGCTCATCTCCAACATGGACATTGACGTGATCCTAGGTGGAGGCCGAAAGTACATGTTTCGCATGGGA
ACCCCAGACCCTGAGTACCCAGATGACTACAGCCAAGGTGGGACCAGGCTGGACGGGAAGAATCTGGTGC
AGGAATGGCTGGCGAAGCGCCAGGGTGCCCGGTATGTGTGGAACCGCACTGAGCTCATGCAGGCTTCCCT
GGACCCGTCTGTGACCCATCTCATGGGTCTCTTTGAGCCTGGAGACATGAAATACGAGATCCACCGAGAC
TCCACACTGGACCCCTCCCTGATGGAGATGACAGAGGCTGCCCTGCGCCTGCTGAGCAGGAACCCCCGCG
GCTTCTTCCTCTTCGTGGAGGGTGGTCGCATCGACCATGGTCATCATGAAAGCAGGGCTTACCGGGCACT
GACTGAGACGATCATGTTCGACGACGCCATTGAGAGGGCGGGCCAGCTCACCAGCGAGGAGGACACGCTG
AGCCTCGTCACTGCCGACCACTCCCACGTCTTCTCCTTCGGAGGCTACCCCCTGCGAGGGAGCTCCATCT
TCGGGCTGGCCCCTGGCAAGGCCCGGGACAGGAAGGCCTACACGGTCCTCCTATACGGAAACGGTCCAGG
CTATGTGCTCAAGGACGGCGCCCGGCCGGATGTTACCGAGAGCGAGAGCGGGAGCCCCGAGTATCGGCAG
CAGTCAGCAGTGCCCCTGGACGAAGAGACCCACGCAGGCGAGGACGTGGCGGTGTTCGCGCGCGGCCCGC
AGGCGCACCTGGTTCACGGCGTGCAGGAGCAGACCTTCATAGCGCACGTCATGGCCTTCGCCGCCTGCCT
GGAGCCCTACACCGCCTGCGACCTGGCGCCCCCCGCCGGCACCACCGACGCCGCGCACCCGGGTGGCGGA
GGAC
Features (pLannotate 1.2.2; 24 found; start..end, strand, type, name):
     45..68      +  CDS            8xHis: 8xHis affinity tag
    214..325     +  polyA_signal   bGH poly(A) signal: bovine growth hormone polyadenylation signal
    326..434     +  rep_origin     f1 ori (fragment): f1 bacteriophage origin of replication; arrow indicates direction of (+) strand synthesis
    448..777     +  promoter       SV40 promoter: SV40 enhancer and early promoter
    825..872     +  promoter       EM7 promoter: synthetic bacterial promoter&nbsp
    891..1490    +  CDS            PuroR (fragment): puromycin N-acetyltransferase; pac from Streptomyces; confers resistance to puromycin
   1500..1625    +  CDS            ble (fragment): BLE_KLEPN - Experimental evidence at protein level: Swiss-Prot protein existence level 1. Binding protein with a strong affinity to the bleomycin family of antibiotics. Binds to CL990; an antimitotic-antibiotic compound. From Klebsiella pneumoniae.
   1620..1741    +  polyA_signal   SV40 poly(A) signal: SV40 polyadenylation signal
   1794..2654    -  CDS            AmpR: β-lactamase; bla; confers resistance to ampicillin, carbenicillin, and related antibiotics
   2657..2753    -  promoter       AmpR promoter (fragment): bla
   2783..2807    -  CDS            KanR (fragment): aminoglycoside phosphotransferase; aph(3')-Ia; confers resistance to kanamycin
   2918..3506    +  rep_origin     ori: high-copy-number ColE1/pMB1/pBR322/pUC origin of replication
   3731..3748    +  terminator     rrnB T2 terminator (fragment): transcription terminator T2 from the E. coli rrnB gene
   3773..3792    -  CDS            lacZα (fragment): LacZα fragment of β-galactosidase; lacZ fragment
   4248..4264    +  protein_bind   lac operator: The lac repressor binds to the lac operator to inhibit transcription in E. coli. This inhibition can be relieved by adding lactose or isopropyl-β-D-thiogalactopyranoside (IPTG). lac repressor encoded by lacI
   4507..4810    +  enhancer       CMV enhancer: human cytomegalovirus immediate early enhancer
   4811..5014    +  promoter       CMV promoter: human cytomegalovirus (CMV) immediate early promoter
   5150..5193    +  intron         CMV intron (fragment): modified intron A from human cytomegalovirus
   5245..5263    +  promoter       SP6 promoter: promoter for bacteriophage SP6 RNA polymerase
   5267..5304    +  CDS            IgH signal sequence (fragment): signal sequence from the mouse immunoglobulin heavy chain variable region
   5389..6033    +  CDS            TNFSF12 (fragment): TNF12_HUMAN - Also known as APO3L, DR3LG. Experimental evidence at protein level: Swiss-Prot protein existence level 1. Binds to FN14 and possibly also to TNRFSF12/APO3. Weak inducer of apoptosis in some cell types. Mediates NF-kappa-B activation. Promotes angiogenesis and the proliferation of endothelial cells. Also involved in induction of inflammatory cytokines. Promotes IL8 secretion. From Homo sapiens (Human).
   6130..6309    +  CDS            Comp (fragment): COMP_RAT - Experimental evidence at protein level: Swiss-Prot protein existence level 1. May play a role in the structural integrity of cartilage via its interaction with other extracellular matrix proteins such as the collagens and fibronectin. Can mediate the interaction of chondrocytes with the cartilage extracellular matrix through interaction with cell surface integrin receptors. Could play a role in the pathogenesis of osteoarthritis. Potent suppressor of apoptosis in both primary chondrocytes and transformed cells. Suppresses apoptosis by blocking the activation of caspase-3 and by indu
   6297..7749    +  CDS            SEAP (fragment): secreted alkaline phosphatase from human placenta The natural enzyme has a C-terminal transmembrane sequence that is replaced by a GPI anchor.
   7774..41      +  CDS            AviTag™ (fragment) (across the origin): peptide tag that allows for enzymatic biotinylation
