[The description below was written by a language model from this plasmid's Addgene catalogue record and pLannotate feature annotations shown in this document.]
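Description:
pD649-HAsp-TNFSF12-COMP5AP-AviTag-9xHis is a mammalian expression plasmid built on the pD649 backbone for producing a secreted, multimerised form of the extracellular domain of human TNFSF12 (also known as TWEAK or APO3L). It is maintained in E. coli as a high-copy plasmid through a ColE1/pUC-type origin with ampicillin selection via β-lactamase. The annotated sequence (about 7.8 kb) also carries an SV40 promoter/EM7 promoter cassette driving a puromycin N-acetyltransferase gene with an SV40 polyadenylation signal, which could in principle allow puromycin selection in mammalian cells. Short remnants of f1 ori, KanR, lacZα and a bleomycin-resistance gene are also annotated and appear to be non-functional fragments.

Expression is driven by the CMV enhancer and immediate-early promoter, followed by a fragment of CMV intron A and an SP6 promoter that also serves as a sequencing primer site. The open reading frame begins with an N-terminal signal sequence. The construct name indicates a haemagglutinin signal peptide, although the annotation software matched part of this region to an immunoglobulin heavy-chain leader. Next comes the 621 bp TNFSF12 ectodomain, cloned between retained NotI and AscI sites. It is fused at its C terminus to a segment of rat cartilage oligomeric matrix protein (COMP), whose coiled coil drives pentamerisation, and then to human placental alkaline phosphatase as an enzymatic reporter. An AviTag for site-specific enzymatic biotinylation and a polyhistidine tag for affinity purification follow, and the transcript ends at a bGH polyadenylation signal.

The pentameric, phosphatase-tagged protein is secreted into the medium. It belongs to a collection made for screening extracellular protein-protein interactions among human cell-surface proteins, where high avidity helps detect weak binding. The depositor notes that some plasmids in the collection may carry an IS4-like transposase insertion upstream of the CMV promoter, but no such element is annotated here.
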