Addgene plasmid #157187: pD649-HAsp-TNFSF12-COMP5AP-AviTag-9xHis
Purpose: Mammalian expression of cell-surface protein extracellular domain fused to COMP5AP-AviTag-9xHis. Protein is secreted from cells.
Depositing lab: Chris Garcia. Depositing organization: Stanford University. Publication: A Human IgSF Cell-Surface Interactome Reveals a Complex Network of Protein-Protein Interactions. Wojtowicz WM, Vielmetter J, Fernandes RA, Siepe DH, Eastman CL, Chisholm GB, Cox S, Klock H, Anderson PW, Rue SM, Miller JJ, Glaser SM, Bragstad ML, Vance J, Lam AW, Lesley SA, Zinn K, Garcia KC. Cell. 2020 Aug 20;182(4):1027-1043.e17. doi: 10.1016/j.cell.2020.07.025. PubMed 32822567.
Backbone
  Vector backbone: pD649
  Backbone size w/o insert (bp): 7153
  Vector type: Mammalian Expression
Growth in bacteria
  Bacterial resistance: Ampicillin, 100 μg/mL
  Growth temperature: 37°C
  Growth strain: DH5alpha
  Copy number: High Copy
Gene/Insert
  Gene/Insert name: TNFSF12 (alt name: TNF12)
  Species: H. sapiens (human)
  Insert size (bp): 621
  Entrez Gene: TNFSF12 (a.k.a. APO3L, DR3LG, TNLG4A, TWEAK)
  Promoter: CMV/SP6
  Tag / fusion protein: COMP5AP-AviTag-9xHis (C terminal on backbone)
  Cloning method: Restriction Enzyme; 5′ cloning site GCGGCCGC (not destroyed); 3′ cloning site GGCGCGCC (not destroyed)
  Sequencing primers: 5′ ATTTAGGTGACACTATAG; 3′ CGTCGCACTCCATCACGGTG
Resource information
  A portion of this plasmid was derived from a plasmid made by: synthesis by ThermoFisher
Terms and licenses: Academic/Nonprofit Terms; Industry Terms: Not Available to Industry
Depositor comments: Some plasmids in this collection may have an IS4-like element ISVsa5 family transposase upstream of the CMV promoter.
How to cite: pD649-HAsp-TNFSF12-COMP5AP-AviTag-9xHis was a gift from Chris Garcia (Addgene plasmid # 157187 ; http://n2t.net/addgene:157187 ; RRID:Addgene_157187)
