>Addgene plasmid #157187 | pD649-HAsp-TNFSF12-COMP5AP-AviTag-9xHis | analyzer sequence | sequence record 303484
AGTCTTGGAAGCAGAGCTTCTCTGTCTGCCCAAGAGCCTGCTCAAGAGGAACTGGTGGCCGAGGAAGATC
AGGACCCTAGCGAGCTGAATCCCCAGACCGAAGAATCTCAGGACCCCGCTCCATTCCTGAACAGACTCGT
GCGGCCTAGAAGAAGCGCCCCTAAGGGAAGAAAGACCCGGGCCAGAAGGGCCATTGCCGCTCACTATGAA
GTGCACCCTAGACCTGGACAGGATGGTGCTCAAGCTGGCGTGGACGGAACAGTGTCTGGATGGGAAGAAG
CCCGGATCAACAGCAGCAGCCCTCTGCGGTATAACCGGCAGATCGGCGAGTTTATCGTGACCAGAGCCGG
CCTGTACTACCTGTACTGCCAGGTGCACTTTGACGAGGGCAAAGCCGTGTACCTGAAGCTGGATCTGCTG
GTGGATGGCGTGCTGGCCCTGAGATGTCTGGAAGAGTTTTCTGCTACCGCCGCCAGCTCTCTGGGACCAC
AACTGAGACTGTGTCAGGTGTCAGGACTGCTGGCTCTGAGGCCTGGCTCTAGCCTGAGAATCAGAACACT
GCCCTGGGCTCACCTGAAGGCTGCCCCTTTTCTGACCTACTTCGGCCTGTTCCAAGTGCAT
